Addgene plasmid #21209: DN9
Depositing lab: Paul Khavari. Depositing organization: Stanford University. Publication: Mek1 alters epidermal growth and differentiation. Scholl FA, Dumesic PA, Khavari PA. Cancer Res. 2004 Sep 1;64(17):6035-40 10.1158/0008-5472.CAN-04-0017 PubMed 15342384.
Backbone
  Vector backbone: pENTR1A
  Backbone manufacturer: Invitrogen
  Backbone size w/o insert (bp): 2200
  Vector type: Subclone vector
Growth in bacteria
  Bacterial resistance: Kanamycin, 50 μg/mL
  Growth temperature: 37°C
  Growth strain: DH5alpha
  Copy number: Low Copy
Gene/Insert
  Gene/Insert name: Mek1 (alt names: MAP2K1; ER-{alpha}; Esr1)
  Species: H. sapiens (human), M. musculus (mouse)
  Insert size (bp): 2200
  Mutation: Mek1 K97M fused to ER*, catalytically inactive
  Entrez Gene: Esr1 (a.k.a. ER, ER-alpha, ERa, ERalpha, ESR, Estr, Estra, Nr3a1); MAP2K1 (a.k.a. CFC3, MAPKK1, MEK1, MEL, MKK1, PRKMK1)
  Cloning method: Restriction Enzyme; 5′ cloning site BamHI (not destroyed); 3′ cloning site EcoRV (not destroyed)
  Sequencing primers: 5′ pENTR-F; 3′ pENTR-R
Terms and licenses: Academic/Nonprofit Terms; Industry Terms: Not Available to Industry
How to cite: DN9 was a gift from Paul Khavari (Addgene plasmid # 21209 ; http://n2t.net/addgene:21209 ; RRID:Addgene_21209)
