[The description below was written by a language model from this plasmid's Addgene catalogue record.]
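Description:
DN9 is a Gateway entry (subcloning) plasmid built on the Invitrogen pENTR1A backbone, carrying a roughly 2.2 kb insert in a backbone of about the same size. It is propagated in standard E. coli cloning strains under kanamycin selection and is recorded as low copy. As an entry vector, pENTR1A normally flanks its cloning region with attL recombination sites so that the insert can be moved by LR recombination into destination vectors. It has no eukaryotic promoter of its own, and the record lists none, so expression in mammalian cells would depend on whichever destination vector receives the cassette. No feature table is provided, so these backbone elements are inferred from the named vector rather than confirmed by annotation.

The insert, cloned between BamHI and EcoRV sites that both remain intact, encodes Mek1 (MAP2K1) bearing the K97M substitution fused to ER*, a modified ligand-binding domain of the estrogen receptor (Esr1). K97M alters the kinase's ATP-binding lysine, and the record describes the product as catalytically inactive. The species field lists both human and mouse, matching the two components of the fusion, but it does not say which part comes from which species. ER fusions of this kind are generally used to place a protein's activity under ligand control, typically with 4-hydroxytamoxifen. A kinase-dead version serves as a dominant-negative or negative-control counterpart to inducible active Mek1:ER constructs, a role the name DN9 hints at. The associated work concerns the effects of Mek1 on epidermal growth and differentiation, so the plasmid is best viewed as a source for transferring this inactive fusion into expression vectors for such studies.
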