>Addgene plasmid #21209 | DN9 | addgene partial sequence | sequence record 27000 | pENTR-F 5'-CTACAAACTCTTCCTGTTAGTTAG-3'
CTACNGGCCAATATGATTTTTTTTGACTGATAGTGACCTGTTCGTTGCAACAAATTGATAAGCAATGCTT
TTTTATAATGCCAACTTTGTACAAAAAAGCAGGCTTTAAAGGAACCAATTCAGTCGACTGGATCCGGCGG
AGTTGGAAGCGCGTTACCCGGGTCCAAAATGCCCAAGAAGAAGCCGACGCCCATCCAGCTGAACCCGGCC
CCCGACGGCTCTGCAGTTAACGGGACCAGCTCTGCGGAGACCAACTTGGAGGCCTTGCAGAAGAAGCTGG
AGGAGCTAGAGCTTGATGAGCAGCAGCGAAAGCGCCTTGAGGCCTTTCTTACCCAGAAGCAGAAGGTGGG
AGAACTGAAGGATGACGACTTTGAGAAGATCAGTGAGCTGGGGGCTGGCAATGGCGGTGTGGTGTTCAAG
GTCTCCCACAAGCCTTCTGGCCTGGTCATGGCCAGAATGCTAATTCATCTGGAGATCAAACCCGCAATCC
GGAACCAGATCATAAGGGAGCTGCAGGTTCTGCATGAGTGCAACTCTCCGTACATCGTGGGCTTCTATGG
TGCGTTCTACAGCGATGGCGAGATCAGTATCTGCATGGAGCACATGGGATGGAGGTTCTCTGGATCAAGT
CCTGAAAAAAGCTGGAAGAATTCCTGAACAAATTTTAGGAAAAGTTAGCATTGCTGTAATANAAGGCCTG
ACATATCTGAGGGAGAACCCAAGATCATGCACAGAGATGTCAAGCCCTCCAACATCCTAGTCACTCCCGT
GGGGAGNCAGCTCTGTGACTTGGGTCAGCGGCACTCATCGATCNTGNCATTCTTCTGGGCCAAGNCCTAC
NTTCCCAAAAATCCGGAATCTNCTTGNNATCAANTT
